>Addgene plasmid #162038 | MCP-GFP1-10 P2A PCP-GFP11 | addgene full sequence | sequence record 323302 | Addgene NGS Result
AGGTGGCACTTTTCGGGGAAATGTGCGCGGAACCCCTATTTGTTTATTTTTCTAAATACATTCAAATATG
TATCCGCTCATGAGACAATAACCCTGATAAATGCTTCAATAATATTGAAAAAGGAAGAGTATGAGTATTC
AACATTTCCGTGTCGCCCTTATTCCCTTTTTTGCGGCATTTTGCCTTCCTGTTTTTGCTCACCCAGAAAC
GCTGGTGAAAGTAAAAGATGCTGAAGATCAGTTGGGTGCACGAGTGGGTTACATCGAACTGGATCTCAAC
AGCGGTAAGATCCTTGAGAGTTTTCGCCCCGAAGAACGTTTTCCAATGATGAGCACTTTTAAAGTTCTGC
TATGTGGCGCGGTATTATCCCGTATTGACGCCGGGCAAGAGCAACTCGGTCGCCGCATACACTATTCTCA
GAATGACTTGGTTGAGTACTCACCAGTCACAGAAAAGCATCTTACGGATGGCATGACAGTAAGAGAATTA
TGCAGTGCTGCCATAACCATGAGTGATAACACTGCGGCCAACTTACTTCTGACAACGATCGGAGGACCGA
AGGAGCTAACCGCTTTTTTGCACAACATGGGGGATCATGTAACTCGCCTTGATCGTTGGGAACCGGAGCT
GAATGAAGCCATACCAAACGACGAGCGTGACACCACGATGCCTGTAGCAATGGCAACAACGTTGCGCAAA
CTATTAACTGGCGAACTACTTACTCTAGCTTCCCGGCAACAATTAATAGACTGGATGGAGGCGGATAAAG
TTGCAGGACCACTTCTGCGCTCGGCCCTTCCGGCTGGCTGGTTTATTGCTGATAAATCTGGAGCCGGTGA
GCGTGGGTCTCGCGGTATCATTGCAGCACTGGGGCCAGATGGTAAGCCCTCCCGTATCGTAGTTATCTAC
ACGACGGGGAGTCAGGCAACTATGGATGAACGAAATAGACAGATCGCTGAGATAGGTGCCTCACTGATTA
AGCATTGGTAACTGTCAGACCAAGTTTACTCATATATACTTTAGATTGATTTAAAACTTCATTTTTAATT
TAAAAGGATCTAGGTGAAGATCCTTTTTGATAATCTCATGACCAAAATCCCTTAACGTGAGTTTTCGTTC
CACTGAGCGTCAGACCCCGTAGAAAAGATCAAAGGATCTTCTTGAGATCCTTTTTTTCTGCGCGTAATCT
GCTGCTTGCAAACAAAAAAACCACCGCTACCAGCGGTGGTTTGTTTGCCGGATCAAGAGCTACCAACTCT
TTTTCCGAAGGTAACTGGCTTCAGCAGAGCGCAGATACCAAATACTGTTCTTCTAGTGTAGCCGTAGTTA
GGCCACCACTTCAAGAACTCTGTAGCACCGCCTACATACCTCGCTCTGCTAATCCTGTTACCAGTGGCTG
CTGCCAGTGGCGATAAGTCGTGTCTTACCGGGTTGGACTCAAGACGATAGTTACCGGATAAGGCGCAGCG
GTCGGGCTGAACGGGGGGTTCGTGCACACAGCCCAGCTTGGAGCGAACGACCTACACCGAACTGAGATAC
CTACAGCGTGAGCTATGAGAAAGCGCCACGCTTCCCGAAGGGAGAAAGGCGGACAGGTATCCGGTAAGCG
GCAGGGTCGGAACAGGAGAGCGCACGAGGGAGCTTCCAGGGGGAAACGCCTGGTATCTTTATAGTCCTGT
CGGGTTTCGCCACCTCTGACTTGAGCGTCGATTTTTGTGATGCTCGTCAGGGGGGCGGAGCCTATGGAAA
AACGCCAGCAACGCGGCCTTTTTACGGTTCCTGGCCTTTTGCTGGCCTTTTGCTCACATGTTCTTTCCTG
CGTTATCCCCTGATTCTGTGGATAACCGTATTACCGCCTTTGAGTGAGCTGATACCGCTCGCCGCAGCCG
AACGACCGAGCGCAGCGAGTCAGTGAGCGAGGAAGCGGAAGAGCGCCCAATACGCAAACCGCCTCTCCCC
GCGCGTTGGCCGATTCATTAATGCAGCTGGCACGACAGGTTTCCCGACTGGAAAGCGGGCAGTGAGCGCA
ACGCAATTAATGTGAGTTAGCTCACTCATTAGGCACCCCAGGCTTTACACTTTATGCTTCCGGCTCGTAT
GTTGTGTGGAATTGTGAGCGGATAACAATTTCACACAGGAAACAGCTATGACCATGATTACGCCAAGCGC
GCAATTAACCCTCACTAAAGGGAACAAAAGCTGGAGCTGCAAGCTTGGCCATTGCATACGTTGTATCCAT
ATCATAATATGTACATTTATATTGGCTCATGTCCAACATTACCGCCATGTTGACATTGATTATTGACTAG
TTATTAATAGTAATCAATTACGGGGTCATTAGTTCATAGCCCATATATGGAGTTCCGCGTTACATAACTT
ACGGTAAATGGCCCGCCTGGCTGACCGCCCAACGACCCCCGCCCATTGACGTCAATAATGACGTATGTTC
CCATAGTAACGCCAATAGGGACTTTCCATTGACGTCAATGGGTGGAGTATTTACGGTAAACTGCCCACTT
GGCAGTACATCAAGTGTATCATATGCCAAGTACGCCCCCTATTGACGTCAATGACGGTAAATGGCCCGCC
TGGCATTATGCCCAGTACATGACCTTATGGGACTTTCCTACTTGGCAGTACATCTACGTATTAGTCATCG
CTATTACCATGGTGATGCGGTTTTGGCAGTACATCAATGGGCGTGGATAGCGGTTTGACTCACGGGGATT
TCCAAGTCTCCACCCCATTGACGTCAATGGGAGTTTGTTTTGGCACCAAAATCAACGGGACTTTCCAAAA
TGTCGTAACAACTCCGCCCCATTGACGCAAATGGGCGGTAGGCGTGTACGGTGGGAGGTCTATATAAGCA
GAGCTCGTTTAGTGAACCGGGGTCTCTCTGGTTAGACCAGATCTGAGCCTGGGAGCTCTCTGGCTAACTA
GGGAACCCACTGCTTAAGCCTCAATAAAGCTTGCCTTGAGTGCTTCAAGTAGTGTGTGCCCGTCTGTTGT
GTGACTCTGGTAACTAGAGATCCCTCAGACCCTTTTAGTCAGTGTGGAAAATCTCTAGCAGTGGCGCCCG
AACAGGGACTTGAAAGCGAAAGGGAAACCAGAGGAGCTCTCTCGACGCAGGACTCGGCTTGCTGAAGCGC
GCACGGCAAGAGGCGAGGGGCGGCGACTGGTGAGTACGCCAAAAATTTTGACTAGCGGAGGCTAGAAGGA
GAGAGATGGGTGCGAGAGCGTCAGTATTAAGCGGGGGAGAATTAGATCGCGATGGGAAAAAATTCGGTTA
AGGCCAGGGGGAAAGAAAAAATATAAATTAAAACATATAGTATGGGCAAGCAGGGAGCTAGAACGATTCG
CAGTTAATCCTGGCCTGTTAGAAACATCAGAAGGCTGTAGACAAATACTGGGACAGCTACAACCATCCCT
TCAGACAGGATCAGAAGAACTTAGATCATTATATAATACAGTAGCAACCCTCTATTGTGTGCATCAAAGG
ATAGAGATAAAAGACACCAAGGAAGCTTTAGACAAGATAGAGGAAGAGCAAAACAAAAGTAAGACCACCG
CACAGCAAGCGGCCGCTGATCTTCAGACCTGGAGGAGGAGATATGAGGGACAATTGGAGAAGTGAATTAT
ATAAATATAAAGTAGTAAAAATTGAACCATTAGGAGTAGCACCCACCAAGGCAAAGAGAAGAGTGGTGCA
GAGAGAAAAAAGAGCAGTGGGAATAGGAGCTTTGTTCCTTGGGTTCTTGGGAGCAGCAGGAAGCACTATG
GGCGCAGCGTCAATGACGCTGACGGTACAGGCCAGACAATTATTGTCTGGTATAGTGCAGCAGCAGAACA
ATTTGCTGAGGGCTATTGAGGCGCAACAGCATCTGTTGCAACTCACAGTCTGGGGCATCAAGCAGCTCCA
GGCAAGAATCCTGGCTGTGGAAAGATACCTAAAGGATCAACAGCTCCTGGGGATTTGGGGTTGCTCTGGA
AAACTCATTTGCACCACTGCTGTGCCTTGGAATGCTAGTTGGAGTAATAAATCTCTGGAACAGATTTGGA
ATCACACGACCTGGATGGAGTGGGACAGAGAAATTAACAATTACACAAGCTTAATACACTCCTTAATTGA
AGAATCGCAAAACCAGCAAGAAAAGAATGAACAAGAATTATTGGAATTAGATAAATGGGCAAGTTTGTGG
AATTGGTTTAACATAACAAATTGGCTGTGGTATATAAAATTATTCATAATGATAGTAGGAGGCTTGGTAG
GTTTAAGAATAGTTTTTGCTGTACTTTCTATAGTGAATAGAGTTAGGCAGGGATATTCACCATTATCGTT
TCAGACCCACCTCCCAACCCCGAGGGGACCCGACAGGCCCGAAGGAATAGAAGAAGAAGGTGGAGAGAGA
GACAGAGACAGATCCATTCGATTAGTGAACGGATCTCGACGGTATCGGTTAACTTTTAAAAGAAAAGGGG
GGATTGGGGGGTACAGTGCAGGGGAAAGAATAGTAGACATAATAGCAACAGACATACAAACTAAAGAATT
ACAAAAACAAATTACAAAAATTCAAAATTTTATCGATCACGAGACTAGCCTCGAGAAGCTTGATTAACCC
GTGTCGGCTCCAGATCTGGCCTCCGCGCCGGGTTTTGGCGCCTCCCGCGGGCGCCCCCCTCCTCACGGCG
AGCGCTGCCACGTCAGACGAAGGGCGCAGCGAGCGTCCTGATCCTTCCGCCCGGACGCTCAGGACAGCGG
CCCGCTGCTCATAAGACTCGGCCTTAGAACCCCAGTATCAGCAGAAGGACATTTTAGGACGGGACTTGGG
TGACTCTAGGGCACTGGTTTTCTTTCCAGAGAGCGGAACAGGCGAGGAAAAGTAGTCCCTTCTCGGCGAT
TCTGCGGAGGGATCTCCGTGGGGCGGTGAACGCCGATGATTATATAAGGACGCGCCGGGTGTGGCACAGC
TAGTTCCGTCGCAGCCGGGATTTGGGTCGCGGTTCTTGTTTGTGGATCGCTGTGATCGTCACTTGGTGAG
TAGCGGGCTGCTGGGCTGGCCGGGGCTTTCGTGGCCGCCGGGCCGCTCGGTGGGACGGAAGCGTGTGGAG
AGACCGCCAAGGGCTGTAGTCTGGGTCCGCGAGCAAGGTTGCCCTGAACTGGGGGTTGGGGGGAGCGCAG
CAAAATGGCGGCTGTTCCCGAGTCTTGAATGGAAGACGCTTGTGAGGCGGGCTGTGAGGTCGTTGAAACA
AGGTGGGGGGCATGGTGGGCGGCAAGAACCCAAGGTCTTGAGGCCTTCGCTAATGCGGGAAAGCTCTTAT
TCGGGTGAGATGGGCTGGGGCACCATCTGGGGACCCTGACGTGAAGTTTGTCACTGACTGGAGAACTCGG
TTTGTCGTCTGTTGCGGGGGCGGCAGTTATGGCGGTGCCGTTGGGCAGTGCACCCGTACCTTTGGGAGCG
CGCGCCCTCGTCGTGTCGTGACGTCACCCGTTCTGTTGGCTTATAATGCAGGGTGGGGCCACCTGCCGGT
AGGTGTGCGGTAGGCTTTTCTCCGTCGCAGGACGCAGGGTTCGGGCCTAGGGTAGGCTCTCCTGAATCGA
CAGGCGCCGGACCTCTGGTGAGGGGAGGGATAAGTGAGGCGTCAGTTTCTTTGGTCGGTTTTATGTACCT
ATCTTCTTAAGTAGCTGAAGCTCCGGTTTTGAACTATGCGCTCGGGGTTGGCGAGTGTGTTTTGTGAAGT
TTTTTAGGCACCTTTTGAAATGTAATCATTTGGGTCAATATGTAATTTTCAGTGTTAGACTAGTAAATTG
TCCGCTAAATTCTGGCCGTTTTTGGCTTTTTTGTTAGACGAAGCTTGGGCTGCAGGTCGAGATCCACCGG
TCGCCACCATGGGCCCAAAAAAGAAAAGAAAAGTTGGCTACCCCTACGACGTGCCCGACTACGCCATCGA
AGGCCGCCATATGCTAGCCGTTAAAATGGCTTCTAACTTTACTCAGTTCGTTCTCGTCGACAATGGCGGA
ACTGGCGACGTGACTGTCGCCCCAAGCAACTTCGCTAACGGGATCGCTGAATGGATCAGCTCTAACTCGC
GTTCACAGGCTTACAAAGTAACCTGTAGCGTTCGTCAGAGCTCTGCGCAGAATCGCAAATACACCATCAA
AGTCGAGGTGCCTAAAGGCGCCTGGCGTTCGTACTTAAATATGGAACTAACCATTCCAATTTTCGCCACG
AATTCCGACTGCGAGCTTATTGTTAAGGCAATGCAAGGTCTCCTAAAAGATGGAAACCCGATTCCCTCAG
CAATCGCAGCAAACTCCGGCATCTACGCGGATTCTAGAGGATCCATGTCCAAAGGAGAAGAACTGTTTAC
CGGTGTTGTGCCAATTTTGGTTGAACTCGATGGTGATGTCAACGGACATAAGTTCTCAGTGAGAGGCGAA
GGAGAAGGTGACGCCACCATTGGAAAATTGACTCTTAAATTCATCTGTACTACTGGTAAACTTCCTGTAC
CATGGCCGACTCTCGTAACAACGCTTACGTACGGAGTTCAGTGCTTTTCGAGATACCCAGACCATATGAA
AAGACATGACTTTTTTAAGTCGGCTATGCCTGAAGGTTACGTGCAAGAAAGAACAATTTCGTTCAAAGAT
GATGGAAAATATAAAACTAGAGCAGTTGTTAAATTTGAAGGAGATACTTTGGTTAACCGCATTGAACTGA
AAGGAACAGATTTTAAAGAAGATGGTAATATTCTTGGACACAAACTCGAATACAATTTTAATAGTCATAA
CGTATACATCACTGCTGATAAGCAAAAGAACGGAATTAAAGCGAATTTCACAGTACGCCATAATGTAGAA
GATGGCAGTGTTCAACTTGCCGACCATTACCAACAAAACACCCCTATTGGAGACGGTCCGGTACTTCTTC
CTGATAATCACTACCTCTCAACACAAACAGTCCTGAGCAAAGATCCAAATGAAAAAAGCGGAGCTACTAA
CTTCAGCCTGCTGAAGCAGGCTGGAGACGTGGAGGAGAACCCTGGACCTGCAATGGGCCCAAAAAAGAAA
AGAAAAGTTGGCTACCCCTACGACGTGCCCGACTACGCCATCGAAGGCCGCCATCTAGCCTCCAAAACCA
TCGTTCTTTCGGTCGGCGAGGCTACTCGCACTCTGACTGAGATCCAGTCCACCGCAGACCGTCAGATCTT
CGAAGAGAAGGTCGGGCCTCTGGTGGGTCGGCTGCGCCTCACGGCTTCGCTCCGTCAAAACGGAGCCAAG
ACCGCGTATCGCGTCAACCTAAAACTGGATCAGGCGGACGTCGTTGATTCCGGACTTCCGAAAGTGCGCT
ACACTCAGGTATGGTCGCACGACGTGACAATCGTTGCGAATAGCACCGAGGCCTCGCGCAAATCGTTGTA
CGATTTGACCAAGTCCCTCGTCGCGACCTCGCAGGTCGAAGATCTTGTCGTCAACCTTGTGCCGCTGGGC
CGTGCGGGATCCGGCGGTAGCGGCGGTCGGGACCATATGGTCCTGCACGAATATGTCAATGCTGCCGGTA
TCACCGCGTAAGTCGACAATCAACCTCTGGATTACAAAATTTGTGAAAGATTGACTGGTATTCTTAACTA
TGTTGCTCCTTTTACGCTATGTGGATACGCTGCTTTAATGCCTTTGTATCATGCTATTGCTTCCCGTATG
GCTTTCATTTTCTCCTCCTTGTATAAATCCTGGTTGCTGTCTCTTTATGAGGAGTTGTGGCCCGTTGTCA
GGCAACGTGGCGTGGTGTGCACTGTGTTTGCTGACGCAACCCCCACTGGTTGGGGCATTGCCACCACCTG
TCAGCTCCTTTCCGGGACTTTCGCTTTCCCCCTCCCTATTGCCACGGCGGAACTCATCGCCGCCTGCCTT
GCCCGCTGCTGGACAGGGGCTCGGCTGTTGGGCACTGACAATTCCGTGGTGTTGTCGGGGAAGCTGACGT
CCTTTCCATGGCTGCTCGCCTGTGTTGCCACCTGGATTCTGCGCGGGACGTCCTTCTGCTACGTCCCTTC
GGCCCTCAATCCAGCGGACCTTCCTTCCCGCGGCCTGCTGCCGGCTCTGCGGCCTCTTCCGCGTCTTCGC
CTTCGCCCTCAGACGAGTCGGATCTCCCTTTGGGCCGCCTCCCCGCCTGGAATTCGAGCTCGGTACCTTT
AAGACCAATGACTTACAAGGCAGCTGTAGATCTTAGCCACTTTTTAAAAGAAAAGGGGGGACTGGAAGGG
CTAATTCACTCCCAACGAAGACAAGATCTGCTTTTTGCTTGTACTGGGTCTCTCTGGTTAGACCAGATCT
GAGCCTGGGAGCTCTCTGGCTAACTAGGGAACCCACTGCTTAAGCCTCAATAAAGCTTGCCTTGAGTGCT
TCAAGTAGTGTGTGCCCGTCTGTTGTGTGACTCTGGTAACTAGAGATCCCTCAGACCCTTTTAGTCAGTG
TGGAAAATCTCTAGCAGTAGTAGTTCATGTCATCTTATTATTCAGTATTTATAACTTGCAAAGAAATGAA
TATCAGAGAGTGAGAGGAACTTGTTTATTGCAGCTTATAATGGTTACAAATAAAGCAATAGCATCACAAA
TTTCACAAATAAAGCATTTTTTTCACTGCATTCTAGTTGTGGTTTGTCCAAACTCATCAATGTATCTTAT
CATGTCTGGCTCTAGCTATCCCGCCCCTAACTCCGCCCATCCCGCCCCTAACTCCGCCCAGTTCCGCCCA
TTCTCCGCCCCATGGCTGACTAATTTTTTTTATTTATGCAGAGGCCGAGGCCGCCTCGGCCTCTGAGCTA
TTCCAGAAGTAGTGAGGAGGCTTTTTTGGAGGCCTAGGGACGTACCCAATTCGCCCTATAGTGAGTCGTA
TTACGCGCGCTCACTGGCCGTCGTTTTACAACGTCGTGACTGGGAAAACCCTGGCGTTACCCAACTTAAT
CGCCTTGCAGCACATCCCCCTTTCGCCAGCTGGCGTAATAGCGAAGAGGCCCGCACCGATCGCCCTTCCC
AACAGTTGCGCAGCCTGAATGGCGAATGGG
[124 nt withheld, positions 9061-9184]
C
[91 nt withheld, positions 9186-9276]
A
[49 nt withheld, positions 9278-9326]
CCTTTGACGTTGGAGTCCACGTTCTTT
[37 nt withheld, positions 9354-9390]
ACCCTATCTCGGTCTATTCTTTTGATTTATAAGGGATTTTGCCGATTTCGGCCTATTGGTTAAAAAATGA
GCTGATTTAACAAAAATTTAACGCGAATTTTAACAAAATATTAACGCTTACAATTT
Features (pLannotate 1.2.2; 29 found; start..end, strand, type, name):
     26..130     +  promoter       AmpR promoter: bla
    131..991     +  CDS            AmpR: β-lactamase; bla; confers resistance to ampicillin, carbenicillin, and related antibiotics
   1162..1750    +  rep_origin     ori: high-copy-number ColE1/pMB1/pBR322/pUC origin of replication
   1933..2025    +  CDS            lacI (fragment): lac repressor; lacI; The lac repressor binds to the lac operator to inhibit transcription in E. coli. This inhibition can be relieved by adding lactose or isopropyl-β-D-thiogalactopyranoside (IPTG).
   2038..2059    +  protein_bind   CAP binding site: CAP binding activates transcription in the presence of cAMP. E. coli catabolite activator protein
   2074..2104    +  promoter       lac promoter: promoter for the E. coli lac operon
   2112..2128    +  protein_bind   lac operator: The lac repressor binds to the lac operator to inhibit transcription in E. coli. This inhibition can be relieved by adding lactose or isopropyl-β-D-thiogalactopyranoside (IPTG). lac repressor encoded by lacI
   2173..2191    +  promoter       T3 promoter: promoter for bacteriophage T3 RNA polymerase
   2292..2671    +  enhancer       CMV enhancer: human cytomegalovirus immediate early enhancer
   2672..2875    +  promoter       CMV promoter: human cytomegalovirus (CMV) immediate early promoter
   2890..3070    +  LTR            5' LTR (truncated): truncated 5' long terminal repeat (LTR) from HIV-1
   3117..3242    +  misc_feature   HIV-1 Ψ: packaging signal of human immunodeficiency virus type 1
   3226..3589    +  CDS            HIV-1 gag (fragment): gag protein from human immunodeficiency virus 1; gag
   3735..3968    +  misc_feature   RRE: The Rev response element (RRE) of HIV-1 allows for Rev-dependent mRNA export from the nucleus to the cytoplasm.
   4345..4445    +  CDS            Rev (fragment): human immunodeficiency virus 1 (HIV-1) Rev protein; rev; enhances nuclear export of unspliced and incompletely spliced viral mRNAs
   4464..4581    +  misc_feature   cPPT/CTS: central polypurine tract and central termination sequence of HIV-1
   4638..5849    +  promoter       UbC promoter: human ubiquitin C promoter
   5976..6326    +  CDS            CAPSD_BPMS2 (fragment): Experimental evidence at protein level: Swiss-Prot protein existence level 1. Acts as a translational repressor of viral replicase synthesis late in infection. This latter function is the result of capsid protein interaction with an RNA hairpin which contains the replicase ribosome-binding site. From Escherichia phage MS2 (Bacteriophage MS2).
   6345..6986    +  CDS            GFP(1-10): fragment of superfolder GFP consisting of the first 10 β-strands associates with GFP11, the 11th β-strand, to reconstitute fluorescent GFP (Cabantous et al., 2005; Kamiyama et al., 2016)
   7131..7493    +  CDS            COAT_BPPP7: Experimental evidence at protein level: Swiss-Prot protein existence level 1. Forms the phage shell; binds to the phage RNA. From Pseudomonas phage PP7 (Bacteriophage PP7).
   7503..7565    +  CDS            GFP11x7 (fragment): seven tandem copies of the 11th β-strand of superfolder GFP each GFP11 associates with GFP(1-10), consisting of the first 10 β-strands, to reconstitute fluorescent GFP (Kamiyama et al., 2016)
   7578..8166    +  misc_feature   WPRE: woodchuck hepatitis virus posttranscriptional regulatory element
   8183..8251    +  CDS            nef (fragment): NEF_HV1Z2 - Experimental evidence at protein level: Swiss-Prot protein existence level 1. Extracellular Nef protein targets CD4(+) T-lymphocytes for apoptosis by interacting with CXCR4 surface receptors. From Human immunodeficiency virus type 1 group M subtype D (isolate Z2/CDC-Z34) (HIV-1).
   8253..8486    +  LTR            3' LTR (ΔU3): self-inactivating 3' long terminal repeat (LTR) from HIV-1
   8558..8679    +  polyA_signal   SV40 poly(A) signal: SV40 polyadenylation signal
   8719..8854    +  rep_origin     SV40 ori: SV40 origin of replication
   8875..8893    -  promoter       T7 promoter: promoter for bacteriophage T7 RNA polymerase
   8901..9056    +  CDS            lacZα (fragment): LacZα fragment of β-galactosidase; lacZ fragment
   9061..9489    +  rep_origin     f1 ori (sequence partly withheld): f1 bacteriophage origin of replication; arrow indicates direction of (+) strand synthesis
