[The description below was written by a language model from this plasmid's Addgene catalogue record and pLannotate feature annotations shown in this document.]
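Description:
MCP-GFP1-10 P2A PCP-GFP11 is a lentiviral mammalian expression plasmid built on the p323 backbone, about 9.5 kb in total with a roughly 1.7 kb insert. It is propagated in E. coli through a high-copy ColE1/pUC-type origin and selected with ampicillin via the β-lactamase gene; an f1 origin and remnants of a lac/lacZα cloning region flanked by T3 and T7 promoters are also present. The viral portion has a self-inactivating, third-generation-style layout. A CMV enhancer/promoter replaces the U3 region upstream of a truncated HIV-1 5' LTR to drive genomic RNA production in packaging cells. This is followed by the Ψ packaging signal with a gag fragment, the RRE for Rev-dependent export, the cPPT/CTS, and a ΔU3 3' LTR. An SV40 poly(A) signal and SV40 origin lie downstream of the 3' LTR.

Inside the transfer cassette, the human ubiquitin C promoter drives a single open reading frame, with a WPRE downstream to enhance transcript expression. The first part encodes the MS2 bacteriophage coat protein (MCP) fused to GFP(1-10), the first ten β-strands of superfolder GFP. The second part encodes the PP7 coat protein (PCP) fused to GFP11, the eleventh strand. The construct name indicates a P2A self-cleaving peptide between the two, although it was not annotated in the feature table, so both fusions would be made separately from one transcript. The stated purpose is background-free mRNA labeling. Neither GFP fragment is fluorescent alone, and fluorescence is expected when the two coat proteins are brought together, presumably on a target RNA carrying both MS2 and PP7 binding hairpins. That reporter RNA is not part of this plasmid. The system is used for live-cell imaging of single mRNAs with minimal signal from unbound coat proteins.
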