Addgene plasmid #162038: MCP-GFP1-10 P2A PCP-GFP11
Purpose: Background-free mRNA labeling bipartite superfolder GFP system
Depositing lab: Hye Yoon Park. Depositing organization: Seoul National University. Publication: Live-cell imaging of single mRNA dynamics using split superfolder green fluorescent proteins with minimal background. Park SY, Moon HC, Park HY. RNA. 2020 Jan;26(1):101-109. doi: 10.1261/rna.067835.118. Epub 2019 Oct 22. PubMed 31641028.
Backbone
  Vector backbone: p323
  Backbone size w/o insert (bp): 7826
  Total vector size (bp): 9509
  Vector type: Mammalian Expression, Lentiviral
Growth in bacteria
  Bacterial resistance: Ampicillin, 100 μg/mL
  Growth temperature: 37°C
  Growth strain: NEB Stable
  Copy number: Unknown
Gene/Insert
  Gene/Insert name: MCP-GFP1-10 P2A PCP-GFP11
  Insert size (bp): 1683
Terms and licenses: Academic/Nonprofit Terms; Industry Terms: Not Available to Industry
How to cite: MCP-GFP1-10 P2A PCP-GFP11 was a gift from Hye Yoon Park (Addgene plasmid # 162038 ; http://n2t.net/addgene:162038 ; RRID:Addgene_162038)
